>Addgene plasmid #140032 | XLone-eGFP NLS (no drug resistant gene) | addgene full sequence | sequence record 275878 | Addgene NGS Result
AATTCCACTCGAGTGGCTCCGGTGCCCGTCAGTGGGCAGAGCGCACATCGCCCACAGTCCCCGAGAAGTT
GGGGGGAGGGGTCGGCAATTGAACCGGTGCCTAGAGAAGGTGGCGCGGGGTAAACTGGGAAAGTGATGTC
GTGTACTGGCTCCGCCTTTTTCCCGAGGGTGGGGGAGAACCGTATATAAGTGCAGTAGTCGCCGTGAACG
TTCTTTTTCGCAACGGGTTTGCCGCCAGAACACAGGTGTCGTGACGCGGGATCCGCCACCATGGATTACA
AAGACGATGACGATAAGATGTCTAGACTGGACAAGAGCAAAGTCATAAACTCTGCTCTGGAATTACTCAA
TGGAGTCGGTATCGAAGGCCTGACGACAAGGAAACTCGCTCAAAAGCTGGGAGTTGAGCAGCCTACCCTG
TACTGGCACGTGAAGAACAAGCGGGCCCTGCTCGATGCCCTGCCAATCGAGATGCTGGACAGGCATCATA
CCCACTCCTGCCCCCTGGAAGGCGAGTCATGGCAAGACTTTCTGCGGAACAACGCCAAGTCATACCGCTG
TGCTCTCCTCTCACATCGCGACGGGGCTAAAGTGCATCTCGGCACCCGCCCAACAGAGAAACAGTACGAA
ACCCTGGAAAATCAGCTCGCGTTCCTGTGTCAGCAAGGCTTCTCCCTGGAGAACGCACTGTACGCTCTGT
CCGCCGTGGGCCACTTTACACTGGGCTGCGTATTGGAGGAACAGGAGCATCAAGTAGCAAAAGAGGAAAG
AGAGACACCTACCACCGATTCTATGCCCCCACTTCTGAAACAAGCAATTGAGCTGTTCGACCGGCAGGGA
GCCGAACCTGCCTTCCTTTTCGGCCTGGAACTAATCATATGTGGCCTGGAGAAACAGCTAAAGTGCGAAA
GCGGCGGGCCGACCGACGCCCTTGACGATTTTGACTTAGACATGCTCCCAGCCGATGCCCTTGACGACTT
TGACCTTGATATGCTGCCTGCTGACGCTCTTGACGATTTTGACCTTGACATGCTCCCCGGGGGCAGCGGA
GCCACTAACTTCTCCCTGTTGAAACAAGCAGGGGATGTCGAAGAGAATCCCGGGCCAATGGTGAGCAAGG
GCGAGGAGCTGTTCACCGGGGTGGTGCCCATCCTGGTCGAGCTGGACGGCGACGTAAACGGCCACAAGTT
CAGCGTGTCCGGCGAGGGCGAGGGCGATGCCACCTACGGCAAGCTGACCCTGAAGTTCATCTGCACCACC
GGCAAGCTGCCCGTGCCCTGGCCCACCCTCGTGACCACCCTGACCTACGGCGTGCAGTGCTTCAGCCGCT
ACCCCGACCACATGAAGCAGCACGACTTCTTCAAGTCCGCCATGCCCGAAGGCTACGTCCAGGAGCGCAC
CATCTTCTTCAAGGACGACGGCAACTACAAGACCCGCGCCGAGGTGAAGTTCGAGGGCGACACCCTGGTG
AACCGCATCGAGCTGAAGGGCATCGACTTCAAGGAGGACGGCAACATCCTGGGGCACAAGCTGGAGTACA
ACTACAACAGCCACAACGTCTATATCATGGCCGACAAGCAGAAGAACGGCATCAAGGTGAACTTCAAGAT
CCGCCACAACATCGAGGACGGCAGCGTGCAGCTCGCCGACCACTACCAGCAGAACACCCCCATCGGCGAC
GGCCCCGTGCTGCTGCCCGACAACCACTACCTGAGCACCCAGTCCGCCCTGAGCAAAGACCCCAACGAGA
AGCGCGATCACATGGTCCTGCTGGAGTTCGTGACCGCCGCCGGGATCACTCTCGGCATGGACGAGCTGTA
CAAGCCAAAGAAGAAGCGTAAGGTATAAGTACAAGTAAGAATTCCGATCATATTCAATAACCCGTTAACT
TGTTTATTGCAGCTTATAATGGTTACAAATAAAGCAATAGCATCACAAATTTCACAAATAAAGCATTTTT
TTCACTGCTAAAAGTTTTGTTACTTTATAGAAGAAATTTTGAGTTTTTGTTTTTTTTTAATAAATAAATA
AACATAAATAAATTGTTTGTTGAATTTATTATTAGTATGTAAGTGTAAATATAATAAAACTTAATATCTA
TTCAAATTAATAAATAAACCTCGATATACAGACCGATAAAACACATGCGTCAATTTTACGCATGATTATC
TTTAACGTACGTCACAATATGATTATCTTTCTAGGGTTAAGTCGACCTTGGCGTAATCATGGTCATAGCT
GTTTCCTGTGTGAAATTGTTATCCGCTCACAATTCCACACAACATACGAGCCGGAAGCATAAAGTGTAAA
GCCTGGGGTGCCTAATGAGTGAGCTAACTCACATTAATTGCGTTGCGCTCACTGCCCGCTTTCCAGTCGG
GAAACCTGTCGTGCCAGCTGCATTAATGAATCGGCCAACGCGCGGGGAGAGGCGGTTTGCGTATTGGGCG
CTCTTCCGCTTCCTCGCTCACTGACTCGCTGCGCTCGGTCGTTCGGCTGCGGCGAGCGGTATCAGCTCAC
TCAAAGGCGGTAATACGGTTATCCACAGAATCAGGGGATAACGCAGGAAAGAACATGTGAGCAAAAGGCC
AGCAAAAGGCCAGGAACCGTAAAAAGGCCGCGTTGCTGGCGTTTTTCCATAGGCTCCGCCCCCCTGACGA
GCATCACAAAAATCGACGCTCAAGTCAGAGGTGGCGAAACCCGACAGGACTATAAAGATACCAGGCGTTT
CCCCCTGGAAGCTCCCTCGTGCGCTCTCCTGTTCCGACCCTGCCGCTTACCGGATACCTGTCCGCCTTTC
TCCCTTCGGGAAGCGTGGCGCTTTCTCATAGCTCACGCTGTAGGTATCTCAGTTCGGTGTAGGTCGTTCG
CTCCAAGCTGGGCTGTGTGCACGAACCCCCCGTTCAGCCCGACCGCTGCGCCTTATCCGGTAACTATCGT
CTTGAGTCCAACCCGGTAAGACACGACTTATCGCCACTGGCAGCAGCCACTGGTAACAGGATTAGCAGAG
CGAGGTATGTAGGCGGTGCTACAGAGTTCTTGAAGTGGTGGCCTAACTACGGCTACACTAGAAGAACAGT
ATTTGGTATCTGCGCTCTGCTGAAGCCAGTTACCTTCGGAAAAAGAGTTGGTAGCTCTTGATCCGGCAAA
CAAACCACCGCTGGTAGCGGTGGTTTTTTTGTTTGCAAGCAGCAGATTACGCGCAGAAAAAAAGGATCTC
AAGAAGATCCTTTGATCTTTTCTACGGGGTCTGACGCTCAGTGGAACGAAAACTCACGTTAAGGGATTTT
GGTCATGAGATTATCAAAAAGGATCTTCACCTAGATCCTTTTAAATTAAAAATGAAGTTTTAAATCAATC
TAAAGTATATATGAGTAAACTTGGTCTGACAGTTACCAATGCTTAATCAGTGAGGCACCTATCTCAGCGA
TCTGTCTATTTCGTTCATCCATAGTTGCCTGACTCCCCGTCGTGTAGATAACTACGATACGGGAGGGCTT
ACCATCTGGCCCCAGTGCTGCAATGATACCGCGAGACCCACGCTCACCGGCTCCAGATTTATCAGCAATA
AACCAGCCAGCCGGAAGGGCCGAGCGCAGAAGTGGTCCTGCAACTTTATCCGCCTCCATCCAGTCTATTA
ATTGTTGCCGGGAAGCTAGAGTAAGTAGTTCGCCAGTTAATAGTTTGCGCAACGTTGTTGCCATTGCTAC
AGGCATCGTGGTGTCACGCTCGTCGTTTGGTATGGCTTCATTCAGCTCCGGTTCCCAACGATCAAGGCGA
GTTACATGATCCCCCATGTTGTGCAAAAAAGCGGTTAGCTCCTTCGGTCCTCCGATCGTTGTCAGAAGTA
AGTTGGCCGCAGTGTTATCACTCATGGTTATGGCAGCACTGCATAATTCTCTTACTGTCATGCCATCCGT
AAGATGCTTTTCTGTGACTGGTGAGTACTCAACCAAGTCATTCTGAGAATAGTGTATGCGGCGACCGAGT
TGCTCTTGCCCGGCGTCAATACGGGATAATACCGCGCCACATAGCAGAACTTTAAAAGTGCTCATCATTG
GAAAACGTTCTTCGGGGCGAAAACTCTCAAGGATCTTACCGCTGTTGAGATCCAGTTCGATGTAACCCAC
TCGTGCACCCAACTGATCTTCAGCATCTTTTACTTTCACCAGCGTTTCTGGGTGAGCAAAAACAGGAAGG
CAAAATGCCGCAAAAAAGGGAATAAGGGCGACACGGAAATGTTGAATACTCATACTCTTCCTTTTTCAAT
ATTATTGAAGCATTTATCAGGGTTATTGTCTCATGAGCGGATACATATTTGAATGTATTTAGAAAAATAA
ACAAATAGGGGTTCCGCGCACATTTCCCCGAAAAGTGCCACCTGACGTCTAAGAAACCATTATTATCATG
ACATTAACCTATAAAAATAGGCGTATCACGAGGCCCTTTCGTCTCGCGCGTTTCGGTGATGACGGTGAAA
ACCTCTGACACATGCAGCTCCCGGAGACGGTCACAGCTTGTCTGTAAGCGGATGCCGGGAGCAGACAAGC
CCGTCAGGGCGCGTCAGCGGGTGTTGGCGGGTGTCGGGGCTGGCTTAACTATGCGGCATCAGAGCAGATT
GTACTGAGAGTGCACCATATGCGGTGTGAAATACCGCACAGATGCGTAAGGAGAAAATACCGCATCAGGC
GCCATTCGCCATTCAGGCTGCGCAACTGTTGGGAAGGGCGATCGGTGCGGGCCTCTTCGCTATTACGCCA
GCTGGCGAAAGGGGGATGTGCTGCAAGGCGATTAAGTTGGGTAACGCCAGGGTTTTCCCAGTCACGACGT
TGTAAAACGACGGCCAGTGAATTCTTAACCCTAGAAAGATAGTCTGCGTAAAATTGACGCATGCATTCTT
GAAATATTGCTCTCTCTTTCTAAATAGCGCGAATCCGTCGCTGTGCATTTAGGACATCTCAGTCGCCGCT
TGGAGCTCCCGTGAGGCGTGCTTGTCAATGCGGTAAGTGTCACTGATTTTGAACTATAACGACCGCGTGA
GTCAAAATGACGCATGATTATCTTTTACGTGACTTTTAAGATTTAACTCATACGATAATTATATTGTTAT
TTCATGTTCTACTTACGTGATAACTTATTATATATATATTTTCTTGTTATAGATATCAAACTTGTTTATT
GCAGCTTATAATGGTTACAAATAAGGCAATAGCATCACAAATTTCACAAATAAGGCATTTTTTTCACTGC
ATTCTAGTTTTGGTTTGTCCAAACTCATCAATGTATCTTATCATGTCTGGATCTCAAATCCCTCGGAAGC
TGCGCCTGTCTTAGGTTGGAGTGATACATTTTTATCACTTTTACCCGTCTTTGGATTAGGCAGTAGCTCT
GACGGCCCTCCTGTCTTAGGTTAGTGAAAAATGTCACTCTCTTACCCGTCATTGGCTGTCCAGCTTAGCT
CGCAGGGGAGGTGGTCTACTAGTTTAGAATTCCTTGTACAGCTCGTCCATGCCGAGAGTGATCCCGGCGG
CGGTCACGAACTCCAGCAGGACCATGTGATCGCGCTTCTCGTTGGGGTCTTTGCTCAGGGCGGACTGGGT
GCTCAGGTAGTGGTTGTCGGGCAGCAGCACGGGGCCGTCGCCGATGGGGGTGTTCTGCTGGTAGTGGTCG
GCGAGCTGCACGCTGCCGTCCTCGATGTTGTGGCGGATCTTGAAGTTCACCTTGATGCCGTTCTTCTGCT
TGTCGGCCATGATATAGACGTTGTGGCTGTTGTAGTTGTACTCCAGCTTGTGCCCCAGGATGTTGCCGTC
CTCCTTGAAGTCGATGCCCTTCAGCTCGATGCGGTTCACCAGGGTGTCGCCCTCGAACTTCACCTCGGCG
CGGGTCTTGTAGTTGCCGTCGTCCTTGAAGAAGATGGTGCGCTCCTGGACGTAGCCTTCGGGCATGGCGG
ACTTGAAGAAGTCGTGCTGCTTCATGTGGTCGGGGTAGCGGCTGAAGCACTGCACGCCGTAGGTCAGGGT
GGTCACGAGGGTGGGCCAGGGCACGGGCAGCTTGCCGGTGGTGCAGATGAACTTCAGGGTCAGCTTGCCG
TAGGTGGCATCGCCCTCGCCCTCGCCGGACACGCTGAACTTGTGGCCGTTTACGTCGCCGTCCAGCTCGA
CCAGGATGGGCACCACCCCGGTGAACAGCTCCTCGCCCTTGCTCACCATGGTACCTTTACGAGGGTAGGA
AGTGGTACGGAAAGTTGGTATAAGACAAAAGTGTTGTGGAATTGAAGTTTACTCAAAAAATCAGCACTCT
TTTATAGGCGCCCTGGTTTACATAAGCAAAGCTTATACGTTCTCTATCACTGATAGGGAGTAAACTGGAT
ATACGTTCTCTATCACTGATAGGGAGTAAACTGTAGATACGTTCTCTATCACTGATAGGGAGTAAACTGG
TCATACGTTCTCTATCACTGATAGGGAGTAAACTCCTTATACGTTCTCTATCACTGATAGGGAGTAAAGT
CTGCATACGTTCTCTATCACTGATAGGGAGTAAACTCTTCATACGTTCTCTATCACTGATAGGGAGTAAA
CTCGAGGTGAT
Features (pLannotate 1.2.2; 18 found; start..end, strand, type, name):
     34..245     +  promoter       EF-1α core promoter: core promoter for human elongation factor EF-1α
    298..995     +  CDS            rtTA3 (fragment): reverse tetracycline transactivator 3 activates expression from Tet-responsive promoters in the presence of doxycycline
    925..1035    +  CDS            VP48: 3 tandem repeats of the minimal activation domain of herpes simplex virus VP16 (Cheng et al., 2013)
   1108..1824    +  CDS            EGFP: EGFP is a basic (constitutively fluorescent) green fluorescent protein published in 1996, derived from Aequorea victoria. It is reported to be a rapidly-maturing weak dimer with moderate acid sensitivity.
   1887..1968    +  polyA_signal   SV40 poly(A) signal: SV40 polyadenylation signal
   2256..2272    -  protein_bind   lac operator: The lac repressor binds to the lac operator to inhibit transcription in E. coli. This inhibition can be relieved by adding lactose or isopropyl-β-D-thiogalactopyranoside (IPTG). lac repressor encoded by lacI
   2280..2310    -  promoter       lac promoter: promoter for the E. coli lac operon
   2325..2346    -  protein_bind   CAP binding site: CAP binding activates transcription in the presence of cAMP. E. coli catabolite activator protein
   2359..2451    -  CDS            lacI (fragment): lac repressor; lacI; The lac repressor binds to the lac operator to inhibit transcription in E. coli. This inhibition can be relieved by adding lactose or isopropyl-β-D-thiogalactopyranoside (IPTG).
   2634..3222    -  rep_origin     ori: high-copy-number ColE1/pMB1/pBR322/pUC origin of replication
   3393..4253    -  CDS            AmpR: β-lactamase; bla; confers resistance to ampicillin, carbenicillin, and related antibiotics
   4254..4358    -  promoter       AmpR promoter: bla
   4453..4488    +  CDS            rop (fragment): Rop protein, which maintains plasmids at low copy number; rop
   4590..4689    +  misc_feature   bom (fragment): basis of mobility region from pBR322
   4695..4852    -  CDS            lacZα (fragment): LacZα fragment of β-galactosidase; lacZ fragment
   5169..5303    +  polyA_signal   SV40 poly(A) signal: SV40 polyadenylation signal
   5493..6209    -  CDS            EGFP: EGFP is a basic (constitutively fluorescent) green fluorescent protein published in 1996, derived from Aequorea victoria. It is reported to be a rapidly-maturing weak dimer with moderate acid sensitivity.
   6216..6583    -  promoter       TRE3GS promoter: 3rd-generation Tet-responsive promoter that can be activated by binding of Tet-On® 3G, modified to eliminate binding sites for endogenous mammalian transcription factors
