[The description below was written by a language model from this plasmid's Addgene catalogue record and pLannotate feature annotations shown in this document.]
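Description:
XLone-eGFP NLS (no drug resistant gene) is a 6.6 kb mammalian expression and synthetic-biology plasmid that places a doxycycline-inducible expression system on a single vector. It derives from an earlier XLone plasmid in which the blasticidin resistance gene has been replaced by eGFP, so the construct carries no mammalian drug selection marker. In bacteria it is maintained through a high-copy ColE1/pUC-type origin and selected with ampicillin via the AmpR β-lactamase gene. Remnants of lac promoter/operator, lacZα, lacI, rop and bom sequences reflect the cloning-vector ancestry of the backbone and have no evident role in the mammalian system.

The payload consists of two divergently oriented cassettes. In one, an EF-1α core promoter constitutively drives a reverse tetracycline transactivator (annotated as an rtTA3 fragment ending in VP16-derived minimal activation repeats, consistent with a Tet-On 3G-type activator), followed by an EGFP coding sequence and an SV40 polyadenylation signal. According to the plasmid name and stated purpose, this EGFP is nuclear-localized and constitutive, marking cells that carry the construct in place of drug selection. The feature table does not annotate the NLS itself or whatever element links the transactivator and EGFP. In the opposite orientation, a TRE3GS Tet-responsive promoter drives a second EGFP terminated by another SV40 poly(A) signal. This insert sits between retained KpnI and SpeI sites, so it can be exchanged for a gene of interest.

In the presence of doxycycline the transactivator binds the TRE3GS promoter, giving tunable, temporally controlled transgene expression. Carrier cells can be identified or sorted by nuclear fluorescence. The record does not annotate any transposon or other integration elements.
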