Addgene plasmid #140032: XLone-eGFP NLS (no drug resistant gene)
Purpose: Tunable and temporal expression control of eGFP (or gene of interest) with constitutive nuclear eGFP
Depositing lab: Xiaoping Bao. Depositing organization: Purdue University.
Backbone
  Vector backbone: Addgene #96930
  Backbone size w/o insert (bp): 5874
  Total vector size (bp): 6591
  Modifications to backbone: blasticidin resistant gene switched to eGFP
  Vector type: Mammalian Expression, Synthetic Biology
Growth in bacteria
  Bacterial resistance: Ampicillin, 100 μg/mL
  Growth temperature: 37°C
  Growth strain: NEB Stable
  Copy number: High Copy
Gene/Insert
  Gene/Insert name: Enhanced Green Fluorescent Protein (alt name: eGFP)
  Species: Synthetic
  Promoter: TRE3G
  Cloning method: Restriction Enzyme; 5′ cloning site KpnI (not destroyed); 3′ cloning site SpeI (not destroyed)
  Sequencing primers: 5′ M13 FWD; 3′ M13 RVS
Terms and licenses: Academic/Nonprofit Terms; Industry Terms: Not Available to Industry
How to cite: XLone-eGFP NLS (no drug resistant gene) was a gift from Xiaoping Bao (Addgene plasmid # 140032 ; http://n2t.net/addgene:140032 ; RRID:Addgene_140032)
